LOCUS       Exported 12996 bp ds-DNA circular SYN 12-MAY-2021
DEFINITION  Homology arms and linker-mEGFP sequence for C-terminus tagging of
            human ACTN2, via excisable Cas9-excisable CAGGS-mCherry selection
            cassette.
ACCESSION   .
VERSION     .
KEYWORDS    AICSDP-63: ACTN2-mEGFP
SOURCE      synthetic DNA construct
  ORGANISM  synthetic DNA construct
REFERENCE   1 (bases 1 to 12996)
  AUTHORS   Allen Institute for Cell Science
  TITLE     Allen Institute for Cell Science Plasmids
  JOURNAL   Unpublished
REFERENCE   2 (bases 1 to 12996)
  AUTHORS   .
  TITLE     Direct Submission
  JOURNAL   Exported May 12, 2021 from SnapGene Server 1.1.58
            http://www.snapgene.com
FEATURES             Location/Qualifiers
     source          1..12996
                     /organism="synthetic DNA construct"
                     /mol_type="other DNA"
     enhancer        113..492
                     /label=CMV enhancer
                     /note="human cytomegalovirus immediate early enhancer"
     polyA_signal    508..629
                     /label=SV40 poly(A) signal
                     /note="SV40 polyadenylation signal"
     primer_bind     complement(519..538)
                     /label=EBV-rev
                     /note="SV40 polyA terminator, reverse primer"
     primer_bind     573..592
                     /label=SV40pA-R
                     /note="SV40 polyA, reverse primer"
     primer_bind     complement(1732..1749)
                     /label=M13 Forward
                     /note="In lacZ gene. Also called M13-F20 or M13 (-21)
                     Forward"
     primer_bind     complement(1732..1748)
                     /label=M13 fwd
                     /note="common sequencing primer, one of multiple similar
                     variants"
     primer_bind     complement(1741..1763)
                     /label=M13/pUC Forward
                     /note="In lacZ gene"
     primer_bind     complement(1957..1976)
                     /label=pRS-marker
                     /note="pRS vectors, use to sequence yeast selectable
                     marker"
     primer_bind     2076..2098
                     /label=pGEX 3'
                     /note="pGEX vectors, reverse primer"
     primer_bind     complement(2136..2154)
                     /label=pBRforEco
                     /note="pBR322 vectors, upsteam of EcoRI site, forward
                     primer"
     promoter        2222..2326
                     /gene="bla"
                     /label=AmpR promoter
     CDS             2327..3187
                     /codon_start=1
                     /gene="bla"
                     /product="beta-lactamase"
                     /label=AmpR
                     /note="confers resistance to ampicillin, carbenicillin, and
                     related antibiotics"
                     /translation="MSIQHFRVALIPFFAAFCLPVFAHPETLVKVKDAEDQLGARVGYI
                     ELDLNSGKILESFRPEERFPMMSTFKVLLCGAVLSRIDAGQEQLGRRIHYSQNDLVEYS
                     PVTEKHLTDGMTVRELCSAAITMSDNTAANLLLTTIGGPKELTAFLHNMGDHVTRLDRW
                     EPELNEAIPNDERDTTMPVAMATTLRKLLTGELLTLASRQQLIDWMEADKVAGPLLRSA
                     LPAGWFIADKSGAGERGSRGIIAALGPDGKPSRIVVIYTTGSQATMDERNRQIAEIGAS
                     LIKHW"
     primer_bind     complement(2545..2564)
                     /label=Amp-R
                     /note="Ampicillin resistance gene, reverse primer"
     rep_origin      3358..3946
                     /direction=RIGHT
                     /label=ori
                     /note="high-copy-number ColE1/pMB1/pBR322/pUC origin of
                     replication"
     primer_bind     3847..3866
                     /label=pBR322ori-F
                     /note="pBR322 origin, forward primer"
     primer_bind     4100..4117
                     /label=L4440
                     /note="L4440 vector, forward primer"
     protein_bind    4234..4255
                     /label=CAP binding site
                     /bound_moiety="E. coli catabolite activator protein"
                     /note="CAP binding activates transcription in the presence
                     of cAMP."
     promoter        4270..4300
                     /label=lac promoter
                     /note="promoter for the E. coli lac operon"
     protein_bind    4308..4324
                     /label=lac operator
                     /bound_moiety="lac repressor encoded by lacI"
                     /note="The lac repressor binds to the lac operator to
                     inhibit transcription in E. coli. This inhibition can be
                     relieved by adding lactose or
                     isopropyl-beta-D-thiogalactopyranoside (IPTG)."
     primer_bind     4313..4335
                     /label=M13/pUC Reverse
                     /note="In lacZ gene"
     primer_bind     4332..4348
                     /label=M13 rev
                     /note="common sequencing primer, one of multiple similar
                     variants"
     primer_bind     4332..4348
                     /label=M13 Reverse
                     /note="In lacZ gene. Also called M13-rev"
     promoter        4421..4632
                     /label=EF-1-alpha core promoter
                     /note="core promoter for human elongation factor
                     EF-1-alpha"
     LTR             4645..4913
                     /label=5' LTR (truncated)
                     /note="truncated 5' long terminal repeat (LTR) from human
                     T-cell leukemia virus (HTLV) type 1"
     CDS             4947..5663
                     /codon_start=1
                     /product="enhanced monomeric variant of CFP (Goedhart et
                     al., 2010)"
                     /label=mTurquoise
                     /note="mammalian codon-optimized"
                     /translation="MVSKGEELFTGVVPILVELDGDVNGHKFSVSGEGEGDATYGKLTL
                     KFICTTGKLPVPWPTLVTTLSWGVQCFARYPDHMKQHDFFKSAMPEGYVQERTIFFKDD
                     GNYKTRAEVKFEGDTLVNRIELKGIDFKEDGNILGHKLEYNYISDNVYITADKQKNGIK
                     ANFKIRHNIEDGGVQLADHYQQNTPIGDGPVLLPDNHYLSTQSKLSKDPNEKRDHMVLL
                     EFVTAAGITLGMDELYK"
     CDS             5685..5741
                     /codon_start=1
                     /product="2A peptide from porcine teschovirus-1
                     polyprotein"
                     /label=P2A
                     /note="Eukaryotic ribosomes fail to insert a peptide bond
                     between the Gly and Pro residues, yielding separate
                     polypeptides."
                     /translation="ATNFSLLKQAGDVEENPGP"
     CDS             6570..6626
                     /codon_start=1
                     /product="2A peptide from porcine teschovirus-1
                     polyprotein"
                     /label=P2A
                     /note="Eukaryotic ribosomes fail to insert a peptide bond
                     between the Gly and Pro residues, yielding separate
                     polypeptides."
                     /translation="ATNFSLLKQAGDVEENPGP"
     primer_bind     complement(7850..7869)
                     /label=Bglob-pA-R
                     /note="Rabbit beta-globin polyA region, reverse primer"
     polyA_signal    7915..7970
                     /label=-beta-globin poly(A) signal
                     /note="rabbit beta-globin polyadenylation signal (Gil and
                     Proudfoot, 1987)"
     primer_bind     complement(7969..7988)
                     /label=rbglobpA-R
                     /note="Rabbit beta-globin polyA, reverse primer. Also
                     called rb-glob-pA-term-R"
     CDS             complement(9308..10024)
                     /codon_start=1
                     /product="enhanced GFP with monomerizing A206K mutation
                     (Zacharias et al., 2002)"
                     /label=mEGFP
                     /note="mammalian codon-optimized"
                     /translation="VSKGEELFTGVVPILVELDGDVNGHKFSVSGEGEGDATYGKLTLK
                     FICTTGKLPVPWPTLVTTLTYGVQCFSRYPDHMKQHDFFKSAMPEGYVQERTIFFKDDG
                     NYKTRAEVKFEGDTLVNRIELKGIDFKEDGNILGHKLEYNYNSHNVYIMADKQKNGIKV
                     NFKIRHNIEDGSVQLADHYQQNTPIGDGPVLLPDNHYLSTQSKLSKDPNEKRDHMVLLE
                     FVTAAGITLGMDELYK"
     polyA_signal    10105..10329
                     /label=bGH poly(A) signal
                     /note="bovine growth hormone polyadenylation signal"
     CDS             complement(10346..10945)
                     /codon_start=1
                     /gene="pac from Streptomyces alboniger"
                     /product="puromycin N-acetyltransferase"
                     /label=PuroR
                     /note="confers resistance to puromycin"
                     /translation="MTEYKPTVRLATRDDVPRAVRTLAAAFADYPATRHTVDPDRHIER
                     VTELQELFLTRVGLDIGKVWVADDGAAVAVWTTPESVEAGAVFAEIGPRMAELSGSRLA
                     AQQQMEGLLAPHRPKEPAWFLATVGVSPDHQGKGLGSAVVLPGVEAAERAGVPAFLETS
                     APRNLPFYERLGFTVTADVEVPEGPRTWCMTRKPGA"
     primer_bind     complement(10429..10449)
                     /label=Puro-F
                     /note="Puromycin resistance gene, forward primer"
     primer_bind     10926..10945
                     /label=Puro-R
                     /note="Puromycin resistance gene, reverse primer. Also
                     called puro-variant-R"
     CDS             complement(10946..10999)
                     /codon_start=1
                     /product="2A peptide from Thosea asigna virus capsid
                     protein"
                     /label=T2A
                     /note="Eukaryotic ribosomes fail to insert a peptide bond
                     between the Gly and Pro residues, yielding separate
                     polypeptides."
                     /translation="EGRGSLLTCGDVEENPGP"
     primer_bind     complement(11290..11309)
                     /label=mCherry-F
                     /note="mCherry, forward primer"
     primer_bind     11559..11577
                     /label=mCherry-R
                     /note="mCherry, reverse primer"
     primer_bind     complement(11784..11803)
                     /label=pCAG-F
                     /note="Rabbit beta-globin intron, for pCAG plasmids,
                     forward primer"
     intron          11811..12828
                     /label=chimeric intron
                     /note="chimera between introns from chicken beta-actin and
                     rabbit beta-globin"
     primer_bind     complement(11865..11887)
                     /label=pCAGGS-5
                     /note="Chimeric intron in CAG promoter, forward primer"
     promoter        complement(12830..111)
                     /label=chicken beta-actin promoter
ORIGIN
        1 cccccgcccc catcgctgca caaaataatt aaaaaataaa taaatacaaa attgggggtg
       61 gggagggggg ggagatgggg agagtgaagc agaacgtggg gctcacctcg accatggtaa
      121 tagcgatgac taatacgtag atgtactgcc aagtaggaaa gtcccataag gtcatgtact
      181 gggcataatg ccaggcgggc catttaccgt cattgacgtc aatagggggc gtacttggca
      241 tatgatacac ttgatgtact gccaagtggg cagtttaccg taaatactcc acccattgac
      301 gtcaatggaa agtccctatt ggcgttacta tgggaacata cgtcattatt gacgtcaatg
      361 ggcgggggtc gttgggcggt cagccaggcg ggccatttac cgtaagttat gtaacgcgga
      421 actccatata tgggctatga actaatgacc ccgtaattga ttactattaa taactagtca
      481 ataatcaatg tcgagactca gacatgataa gatacattga tgagtttgga caaaccacaa
      541 ctagaatgca gtgaaaaaaa tgctttattt gtgaaatttg tgatgctatt gctttatttg
      601 taaccattat aagctgcaat aaacaagtta tcggaatact aatataactt cgtatatcct
      661 acactatacg aagttattgg tatgtcggga acctctccgg gcccagcagt cccgtcgacc
      721 agatcgctct cgccgtacag tgcggaagag aacgcagcgt aatccagtgc accaggcaca
      781 ctgcctgggc ccgagtaggc gggcatcctc ttgatgcagt actgggcctg atccgggggc
      841 agctcccgac gcagctcctc cgccaggatg tatggctggg aaaaaataca cacgtgtttg
      901 cagtcagttg cagaaacacc acaacataaa cagtcttaat acttacatat ttcttgcatc
      961 tgtttaattt tttaaaagga ctaaagaata gggagtctat tggcatagta gtaccagaca
     1021 accaacagaa agccaagttt tacttgtagg agcgtatcta gaagcggcct ggccagcagg
     1081 aagggtgata tgcttcataa aggcaaatgg agcattacta gtagttctca aactgagcca
     1141 caatgcgagg atacgtacta tgatctgcat ttcataccag aaaagatgaa gcttttaaaa
     1201 aaaaagttca gtgggaaata ggacaattcc agccaaatag tctggttggt aaaagtcaaa
     1261 ataagtaaat ctcaaatatc acattataat ttatatcatt atagtttgca tattatataa
     1321 tttatagtag aagtttctta gtggggttgg aggagccatg gtttcttacc ttctaaatca
     1381 gctgggctat ttcccatcca ccctcacccc atgggtaaat gattcatttt aaagaaaaca
     1441 ttattttaaa aatagttggt cttatctgat ttttaaggta ataaatatgg ctctgttact
     1501 gtgttttagc atgctaacct ccttgtggta atgttcatta tcctctcagc cagaaaacag
     1561 ggtaaaataa tcctgtccca aattgaattt atacatagag atgtttttat tgtttggggg
     1621 gtaaaatatt acaattctga actggcaatt aaactcctcc tgaaggtcta ggctacatgt
     1681 aatgaaaagc ttgccaattt tttactgact gaacggctaa cgcgtcaatt cactggccgt
     1741 cgttttacaa cgtcgtgact gggaaaaccc tggcgttacc caacttaatc gccttgcagc
     1801 acatccccct ttcgccagct ggcgtaatag cgaagaggcc cgcaccgatc gcccttccca
     1861 acagttgcgc agcctgaatg gcgaatggcg cctgatgcgg tattttctcc ttacgcatct
     1921 gtgcggtatt tcacaccgca tatggtgcac tctcagtaca atctgctctg atgccgcata
     1981 gttaagccag ccccgacacc cgccaacacc cgctgacgcg ccctgacggg cttgtctgct
     2041 cccggcatcc gcttacagac aagctgtgac cgtctccggg agctgcatgt gtcagaggtt
     2101 ttcaccgtca tcaccgaaac gcgcgagacg aaagggcctc gtgatacgcc tatttttata
     2161 ggttaatgtc atgataataa tggtttctta gacgtcaggt ggcacttttc ggggaaatgt
     2221 gcgcggaacc cctatttgtt tatttttcta aatacattca aatatgtatc cgctcatgag
     2281 acaataaccc tgataaatgc ttcaataata ttgaaaaagg aagagtatga gtattcaaca
     2341 tttccgtgtc gcccttattc ccttttttgc ggcattttgc cttcctgttt ttgctcaccc
     2401 agaaacgctg gtgaaagtaa aagatgctga agatcagttg ggtgcacgag tgggttacat
     2461 cgaactggat ctcaacagcg gtaagatcct tgagagtttt cgccccgaag aacgttttcc
     2521 aatgatgagc acttttaaag ttctgctatg tggcgcggta ttatcccgta ttgacgccgg
     2581 gcaagagcaa ctcggtcgcc gcatacacta ttctcagaat gacttggttg agtactcacc
     2641 agtcacagaa aagcatctta cggatggcat gacagtaaga gaattatgca gtgctgccat
     2701 aaccatgagt gataacactg cggccaactt acttctgaca acgatcggag gaccgaagga
     2761 gctaaccgct tttttgcaca acatggggga tcatgtaact cgccttgatc gttgggaacc
     2821 ggagctgaat gaagccatac caaacgacga gcgtgacacc acgatgcctg tagcaatggc
     2881 aacaacgttg cgcaaactat taactggcga actacttact ctagcttccc ggcaacaatt
     2941 aatagactgg atggaggcgg ataaagttgc aggaccactt ctgcgctcgg cccttccggc
     3001 tggctggttt attgctgata aatctggagc cggtgagcgt gggtctcgcg gtatcattgc
     3061 agcactgggg ccagatggta agccctcccg tatcgtagtt atctacacga cggggagtca
     3121 ggcaactatg gatgaacgaa atagacagat cgctgagata ggtgcctcac tgattaagca
     3181 ttggtaactg tcagaccaag tttactcata tatactttag attgatttaa aacttcattt
     3241 ttaatttaaa aggatctagg tgaagatcct ttttgataat ctcatgacca aaatccctta
     3301 acgtgagttt tcgttccact gagcgtcaga ccccgtagaa aagatcaaag gatcttcttg
     3361 agatcctttt tttctgcgcg taatctgctg cttgcaaaca aaaaaaccac cgctaccagc
     3421 ggtggtttgt ttgccggatc aagagctacc aactcttttt ccgaaggtaa ctggcttcag
     3481 cagagcgcag ataccaaata ctgttcttct agtgtagccg tagttaggcc accacttcaa
     3541 gaactctgta gcaccgccta catacctcgc tctgctaatc ctgttaccag tggctgctgc
     3601 cagtggcgat aagtcgtgtc ttaccgggtt ggactcaaga cgatagttac cggataaggc
     3661 gcagcggtcg ggctgaacgg ggggttcgtg cacacagccc agcttggagc gaacgaccta
     3721 caccgaactg agatacctac agcgtgagct atgagaaagc gccacgcttc ccgaagggag
     3781 aaaggcggac aggtatccgg taagcggcag ggtcggaaca ggagagcgca cgagggagct
     3841 tccaggggga aacgcctggt atctttatag tcctgtcggg tttcgccacc tctgacttga
     3901 gcgtcgattt ttgtgatgct cgtcaggggg gcggagccta tggaaaaacg ccagcaacgc
     3961 ggccttttta cggttcctgg ccttttgctg gccttttgct cacatgttct ttcctgcgtt
     4021 atcccctgat tctgtggata accgtattac cgcctttgag tgagctgata ccgctcgccg
     4081 cagccgaacg accgagcgca gcgagtcagt gagcgaggaa gcggaagagc gcccaatacg
     4141 caaaccgcct ctccccgcgc gttggccgat tcattaatgc agctggcacg acaggtttcc
     4201 cgactggaaa gcgggcagtg agcgcaacgc aattaatgtg agttagctca ctcattaggc
     4261 accccaggct ttacacttta tgcttccggc tcgtatgttg tgtggaattg tgagcggata
     4321 acaatttcac acaggaaaca gctatgacca tgattacgcc aagctcggcg cgccattggg
     4381 atgttaacaa ggatctgcga tcgctccggt gcccgtcagt gggcagagcg cacatcgccc
     4441 acagtccccg agaagttggg gggaggggtc ggcaattgaa cgggtgccta gagaaggtgg
     4501 cgcggggtaa actgggaaag tgatgtcgtg tactggctcc gcctttttcc cgagggtggg
     4561 ggagaaccgt atataagtgc agtagtcgcc gtgaacgttc tttttcgcaa cgggtttgcc
     4621 gccagaacac agctgaagct tcgaggggct cgcatctctc cttcacgcgc ccgccgccct
     4681 acctgaggcc gccatccacg ccggttgagt cgcgttctgc cgcctcccgc ctgtggtgcc
     4741 tcctgaactg cgtccgccgt ctaggtaagt ttaaagctca ggtcgagacc gggcctttgt
     4801 ccggcgctcc cttggagcct acctagactc agccggctct ccacgctttg cctgaccctg
     4861 cttgctcaac tctacgtctt tgtttcgttt tctgttctgc gccgttacag atccaagctg
     4921 tgaccggcgc ctacctcgag cccaccatgg tgagcaaggg cgaggagctg ttcaccgggg
     4981 tggtgcccat cctggtcgag ctggacggcg acgtaaacgg ccacaagttc agcgtgtccg
     5041 gcgagggcga gggcgatgcc acctacggca agctgaccct gaagttcatc tgcaccaccg
     5101 gcaagctgcc cgtgccctgg cccaccctcg tgaccaccct gtcctggggc gtgcagtgct
     5161 tcgcccgcta ccccgaccac atgaagcagc acgacttctt caagtccgcc atgcccgaag
     5221 gctacgtcca ggagcgcacc atcttcttca aggacgacgg caactacaag acccgcgccg
     5281 aggtgaagtt cgagggcgac accctggtga accgcatcga gctgaagggc atcgacttca
     5341 aggaggacgg caacatcctg gggcacaagc tggagtacaa ctacatcagc gacaacgtct
     5401 atatcaccgc cgacaagcag aagaacggca tcaaggccaa cttcaagatc cgccacaaca
     5461 tcgaggacgg cggcgtgcag ctcgccgacc actaccagca gaacaccccc atcggcgacg
     5521 gccccgtgct gctgcccgac aaccactacc tgagcaccca gtccaagctg agcaaagacc
     5581 ccaacgagaa gcgcgatcac atggtcctgc tggagttcgt gaccgccgcc gggatcactc
     5641 tcggcatgga cgagctgtac aagggtgcta gcaccggaag cggagctact aacttcagcc
     5701 tgctgaagca ggctggagac gtggaggaga accctggacc tactatgaaa aagcctgaac
     5761 tcaccgcgac gtctgtcgag aagtttctga tcgaaaagtt cgacagcgtc tccgacctga
     5821 tgcagctctc ggagggcgaa gaatctcgtg ctttcagctt cgatgtagga gggcgtggat
     5881 atgtcctgcg ggtaaatagc tgcgccgatg gtttctacaa agatcgttat gtttatcggc
     5941 actttgcatc ggccgcgctc ccgattccgg aagtgcttga cattggggaa ttcagcgaga
     6001 gcctgaccta ttgcatctcc cgccgtgcac agggtgtcac gttgcaagac ctgcctgaaa
     6061 ccgaactgcc cgctgttctg cagccggtcg cggaggccat ggatgcgatc gctgcggccg
     6121 atcttagcca gacgagcggg ttcggcccat tcggaccgca aggaatcggt caatacacta
     6181 catggcgtga tttcatatgc gcgattgctg atccccatgt gtatcactgg caaactgtga
     6241 tggacgacac cgtcagtgcg tccgtcgcgc aggctctcga tgagctgatg ctttgggccg
     6301 aggactgccc cgaagtccgg cacctcgtgc acgcggattt cggctccaac aatgtcctga
     6361 cggacaatgg ccgcataaca gcggtcattg actggagcga ggcgatgttc ggggattccc
     6421 aatacgaggt cgccaacatc ttcttctgga ggccgtggtt ggcttgtatg gagcagcaga
     6481 cgcgctactt cgagcggagg catccggagc ttgcaggatc gccgcggctc cggggcgtat
     6541 atgctccgca ttggtctagt ggctcaggcg caacaaactt ctctctcctc aaacaagccg
     6601 gcgatgtcga agagaaccca ggcccaatgg cttcttaccc tggacaccag catgcttctg
     6661 cctttgacca ggctgccaga tccaggggcc actccaacag gagaactgcc ctaagaccca
     6721 gaagacagca ggaagccact gaggtgaggc ctgagcagaa gatgccaacc ctgctgaggg
     6781 tgtacattga tggacctcat ggcatgggca agaccaccac cactcaactg ctggtggcac
     6841 tgggctccag ggatgacatt gtgtatgtgc ctgagccaat gacctactgg agagtgctag
     6901 gagcctctga gaccattgcc aacatctaca ccacccagca caggctggac cagggagaaa
     6961 tctctgctgg agatgctgct gtggtgatga cctctgccca gatcacaatg ggaatgccct
     7021 atgctgtgac tgatgctgtt ctggctcctc acattggagg agaggctggc tcttctcatg
     7081 cccctccacc tgccctgacc ctgatctttg acagacaccc cattgcagcc ctgctgtgct
     7141 acccagcagc aaggtacctc atgggctcca tgaccccaca ggctgtgctg gcttttgtgg
     7201 ccctgatccc tccaaccctc cctggcacca acattgttct gggagcactg cctgaagaca
     7261 gacacattga caggctggca aagaggcaga gacctggaga gagactggac ctggccatgc
     7321 tggctgcaat cagaagggtg tatggactgc tggcaaacac tgtgagatac ctccagtgtg
     7381 gaggctcttg gagagaggac tggggacagc tctctggaac agcagtgccc cctcaaggag
     7441 ctgagcccca gtccaatgct ggtccaagac cccacattgg ggacaccctg ttcaccctgt
     7501 tcagagcccc tgagctgctg gctcccaatg gagacctgta caatgtgttt gcctgggctc
     7561 tggatgttct agccaagagg ctgaggtcca tgcatgtgtt catcctggac tatgaccagt
     7621 cccctgctgg atgcagagat gctctgctgc aactaacctc tggcatggtg cagacccatg
     7681 tgaccacccc tggcagcatc cccaccatct gtgacctagc cagaaccttt gccagggaga
     7741 tgggagaggc caactaagct agctagaccg gtactcctca ggtgcaggct gcctatcaga
     7801 aggtggtggc tggtgtggcc aatgccctgg ctcacaaata ccactgagat ctttttccct
     7861 ctgccaaaaa ttatggggac atcatgaagc cccttgagca tctgacttct ggctaataaa
     7921 ggaaatttat tttcattgca atagtgtgtt ggaatttttt gtgtctctca ctcggaagga
     7981 catatgggag ggcaaatcat ttaaaacatc agaatgagta tttggtttag agtttggcaa
     8041 catatgccca tatgctggct gccatgaaca aaggttggct ataaagaggt catcagtata
     8101 tgaaacagcc ccctgctgtc cattccttat tccatagaaa agccttgact tgaggttaga
     8161 ttttttttat attttgtttt gtgttatttt tttctttaac atccctaaaa ttttccttac
     8221 ctgttttact agccagattt ttcctcctct cctgactact cccagtcata gctgtccctc
     8281 ttctcttatg gagatcgtta acatttaaat ctctcctact ctaactctgg cttctcctta
     8341 accggtcata aaactagagg cataaggaag tcctgactgg agagctagaa ggatactggt
     8401 ttctgacttg ccttgtgatg aaccagtcag tactacagaa acctgcttat ttataaacag
     8461 agcactttta tgtggtcatc tcttgagaac ctgtactaat aagctctaac aaaaagcatg
     8521 ggaacctgga atcaataaat aatcctaaaa acctcatttt acctagtgat tgcatccttc
     8581 tctctggcaa ttaaactgac ttccacgtgt ccttaggtct ctattctgga ggataagaga
     8641 agcatcaaaa aatcactgac tgagttgacc atccagccct aaataatgaa gagatgacat
     8701 aaactatttt aaaaattgta agtgccaaaa atcttttggg tagtcttttt aatccccggc
     8761 agttccatct cacaatatta aattcatttg aagatacaat agtaatcttt ggataagcat
     8821 gaaaataaaa cattagaatc ccaaatatac tcccctaggg gcaatcacat aagcatatta
     8881 gagataaatg aaatttttta caaatagcaa acctttattt accaatttgt ggttttttcc
     8941 ccccggtctt aaatcttggg tattttgtat tttcacattt ttcactttcc ttctgtccct
     9001 agatcctcct aatttcctat tactcaagta atttgttctg tttaatcaaa gaaatcaacc
     9061 tgatatttca ttacattttg ctaaaaactc agaaataaac ctatttatga agcgcactat
     9121 gtcatatact gtaaaaactt cattttagcc gtgttatatt gctggcaatt actgaactac
     9181 gaaaggcttt tttttttccc ctctctctct ctcaacttaa taaagcttgt caaagtttcc
     9241 aggaaacaaa ctgtgacttc cgcttttatt gcattctgat gccatgagtg attacagaag
     9301 ctcagcatca cttgtacagc tcgtccatgc cgagagtgat cccggcggcg gtcacgaact
     9361 ccagcaggac catgtgatcg cgcttctcgt tggggtcttt gctcagcttg gactgggtgc
     9421 tcaggtagtg gttgtcgggc agcagcacgg ggccgtcgcc gatgggggtg ttctgctggt
     9481 agtggtcggc gagctgcacg ctgccgtcct cgatgttgtg gcggatcttg aagttcacct
     9541 tgatgccgtt cttctgcttg tcggccatga tatagacgtt gtggctgttg tagttgtact
     9601 ccagcttgtg ccccaggatg ttgccgtcct ccttgaagtc gatgcccttc agctcgatgc
     9661 ggttcaccag ggtgtcgccc tcgaacttca cctcggcgcg ggtcttgtag ttgccgtcgt
     9721 ccttgaagaa gatggtgcgc tcctggacgt agccttcggg catggcggac ttgaagaagt
     9781 cgtgctgctt catgtggtcg gggtagcggc tgaagcactg cacgccgtag gtcagggtgg
     9841 tcacgagggt gggccagggc acgggcagct tgccggtggt gcagatgaac ttcagggtca
     9901 gcttgccgta ggtggcatcg ccctcgccct cgccggacac gctgaacttg tggccgttta
     9961 cgtcgccgtc cagctcgacc aggatgggca ccaccccggt gaacagctcc tcgcccttgc
    10021 tcacagtagc aatggatccg ggcccggaga ggttcccgac atacctatat aacttcgtat
    10081 atcctacact atacgaagtt atttccatag agcccaccgc atccccagca tgcctgctat
    10141 tgtcttccca atcctccccc ttgctgtcct gccccacccc accccccaga atagaatgac
    10201 acctactcag acaatgcgat gcaatttcct cattttatta ggaaaggaca gtgggagtgg
    10261 caccttccag ggtcaaggaa ggcacggggg aggggcaaac aacagatggc tggcaactag
    10321 aaggcacagg agtacctcac ttaagtcagg caccgggctt gcgggtcatg caccaggtgc
    10381 gcggtccttc gggcacctcg acgtcggcgg tgacggtgaa gccgagccgc tcgtagaagg
    10441 ggaggttgcg gggcgcggag gtctccagga aggcgggcac cccggcgcgc tcggccgcct
    10501 ccactccggg gagcacgacg gcgctgccca gacccttgcc ctggtggtcg ggcgagactc
    10561 cgacggtggc caggaaccac gcgggctcct tgggccggtg cggcgccagg aggccttcca
    10621 tctgttgctg cgcggccagc cgggaaccgc tcaactcggc catgcgcggg ccgatctcgg
    10681 cgaacaccgc ccccgcttcg acgctctccg gcgtggtcca gaccgccacc gcggcgccgt
    10741 cgtccgcgac ccacaccttg ccgatgtcga gcccgacgcg cgtgaggaag agttcttgca
    10801 gctcggtgac ccgctcgatg tggcggtccg gatcgacggt gtggcgcgtg gcggggtagt
    10861 cggcgaacgc ggcggcgagg gtgcgtacgg ccctggggac gtcgtcgcgg gtggcgaggc
    10921 gcaccgtggg cttgtactcg gtcattgggc caggattctc ctcgacgtca ccgcatgtga
    10981 gcagacttcc tctgccctcc ttaagtgcgg ccgctttata gagttcatcc attccgccgg
    11041 tggagtggcg gccctcggcg cgttcgtact gttccacgat ggtgtagtcc tcgttgtggg
    11101 aggtgatgtc caacttgatg ttgacgttgt aggcgccggg cagctgcacg ggcttcttgg
    11161 ccttgtaggt ggtcttgacc tcagcgtcgt agtggccgcc gtccttcagc ttcagcctct
    11221 gcttgatctc gcccttcagg gcgccgtcct cggggtacat ccgctcggag gaggcctccc
    11281 agcccatggt cttcttctgc attacggggc cgtcggaggg gaagttggtg ccgcgcagct
    11341 tcaccttgta gatgaactcg ccgtcctgca gggaggagtc ctgggtcacg gtcaccacgc
    11401 cgccgtcctc gaagttcatc acgcgctccc acttgaagcc ctcggggaag gacagcttca
    11461 agtagtcggg gatgtcggcg gggtgcttca cgtaggcctt ggagccgtac atgaactgag
    11521 gggacaggat gtcccaggcg aagggcaggg ggccaccctt ggtcaccttc agcttggcgg
    11581 tctgggtgcc ctcgtagggg cggccctcgc cctcgccctc gatctcgaac tcgtggccgt
    11641 tcacggagcc ctccatgtgc accttgaagc gcatgaactc cttgatgatg gccatgttat
    11701 cttcttctcc tttggagacc atggtaagct cttcgaacgg tggatccccg gtggcggaat
    11761 tctttgccaa aatgatgaga cagcacaata accagcacgt tgcccaggag ctgtaggaaa
    11821 aagaagaagg catgaacatg gttagcagag gctctagagc cgccggtcac acgccagaag
    11881 ccgaaccccg ccctgccccg tcccccccga aggcagccgt ccccccgcgg acagccccga
    11941 ggctggagag ggagaagggg acggcggcgc ggcgacgcac gaaggccctc cccgcccatt
    12001 tccttcctgc cggcgccgca ccgcttcgcc ccgcgcccgc tagagggggt gcggcggcgc
    12061 ctcccagatt tcggctccgc acagatttgg gacaaaggaa gtccctgcgc cctctcgcac
    12121 gattaccata aaaggcaatg gctgcggctc gccgcgcctc gacagccgcc ggcgctccgg
    12181 gggccgccgc gccccccccc cgagcccccc ccggcccgag gcggccccgc cccgcccggc
    12241 acccccacct gccgccaccc cccgcccggc acggcgagcc ccgcgccacg ccccgtacgg
    12301 agccccgcac ccgaagccgg gccgtgctca gcaactcggg gaggggggtg cagggggggt
    12361 tgcagcccga ccgacgcgcc cacaccccct gctcaccccc ccacgcacac accccgcacg
    12421 cagcctttgt tcccctcgca gccccccccg caccgcgggg caccgccccc ggccgcgctc
    12481 ccctcgcgca cactgcggag cgcacaaagc cccgcgccgc gcccgcagcg ctcacagccg
    12541 ccgggcagcg cggagccgca cgcggcgctc cccacgcaca cacacacgca cgcacccccc
    12601 gagccgctcc ccccgcacaa agggccctcc cggagcccct caaggctttc acgcagccac
    12661 agaaaagaaa caagccgtca ttaaaccaag cgctaattac agcccggagg agaagggccg
    12721 tcccgcccgc tcacctgtgg gagtaacgcg gtcagtcaga gccggggcgg gcggcgcgag
    12781 gcggcggcgg agcggggcac ggggcgaagg cagcgtcgca gcgactcccc gcccgccgcg
    12841 cgcttcgctt tttatagggc cgccgccgcc gccgcctcgc cataaaagga aactttcgga
    12901 gcgcgccgct ctgattggct gccgccgcac ctctccgcct cgccccgccc cgcccctcgc
    12961 cccgccccgc cccgcctggc gcgcgccccc cccccc
//
