[The description below was written by a language model from this plasmid's Addgene catalogue record and the feature table of its GenBank file.]
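Description:
AICSDP-63: ACTN2-mEGFP is a roughly 13 kb CRISPR/Cas9 homology-directed repair donor plasmid built on the AICS counterselection backbone. It is designed to add a linker-mEGFP tag to the C-terminus of the human ACTN2 gene. It is propagated in E. coli as a high-copy plasmid through a ColE1/pUC-type origin and selected with ampicillin (bla). The recorded insert of about 6.4 kb comprises the ACTN2 homology arms, the linker-mEGFP sequence and a Cas9-excisable selection cassette. The arms themselves are not annotated in the feature table.

The annotated payload, on the reverse strand, includes monomeric EGFP (A206K) and a CAGGS unit made up of the CMV enhancer, chicken beta-actin promoter and chimeric intron. mCherry has no annotated CDS, but mCherry primer sites place it downstream of this promoter, where it appears to be joined by a T2A peptide to puromycin N-acetyltransferase, with bGH and SV40 polyadenylation signals annotated at either end of this region. After the first editing step, stable CAGGS-driven mCherry fluorescence marks cells that have integrated the donor, and puromycin is listed as the mammalian selectable marker. A second round of Cas9 cutting then removes the cassette, leaving a linker of 3–21 amino acids.

A separate cassette lies next to the bacterial backbone elements. It has an EF-1-alpha core promoter with an HTLV LTR fragment driving mTurquoise, followed by two P2A sequences flanking unannotated coding regions and a rabbit beta-globin poly(A). Its position suggests it is the backbone's counterselection element for flagging cells that retain or randomly integrate plasmid backbone, though the record does not state this. The depositor used the plasmid for two-step tagging of ACTN2 in WTC human induced pluripotent stem cells, enriching edited cells by fluorescence sorting and screening clones by PCR.
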