Addgene plasmid #124607: AICSDP-63: ACTN2-mEGFP
Purpose: Homology arms and linker-mEGFP sequence for C-terminus tagging of human ACTN2, via excisable Cas9-excisable CAGGS-mCherry selection cassette
Depositing lab: Allen Institute for Cell Science. Depositing organization: Allen Institute.
Backbone
  Vector backbone: AICS counterselection backbone
  Vector type: Mammalian Expression, CRISPR ; Donor Template
  Selectable markers: Puromycin
Growth in bacteria
  Bacterial resistance: Ampicillin, 100 μg/mL
  Growth temperature: 37°C
  Growth strain: DH5alpha
  Copy number: High Copy
Gene/Insert
  Gene/Insert name: ACTN2 Homology Arms with linker-mEGFP and Cas9-excisable selection cassette
  Species: H. sapiens (human)
  Insert size (bp): 6405
  Entrez Gene: ACTN2 (a.k.a. CMD1AA, CMH23, CMYP8, MPD6, MYOCOZ)
  Cloning method: Unknown
Terms and licenses: Academic/Nonprofit Terms; Industry Terms: Not Available to Industry
Depositor comments: This plasmid has been used with locus-specific CRISPR/Cas9 in a two-step editing process to add a mEGFP tag to the C-terminus of human ACTN2 in WTC human induced pluripotent stem cells by the Allen Institute for Cell Science. After initial HDR, stable expression of CAGGS-driven mCherry will indicate cells with integrated donor sequence. This selection cassette is designed to be removed with subsequent CRISPR/Cas9-mediated excision as previously described (https://doi.org/10.1101/342881) A linker of 3-21 amino acids will be produced after excision. To enrich for edited cells, see our protocol for fluorsecence-assisted cell sorting and subcloning of hiPSCs (https://www.allencell.org/instructional-videos-and-tutorials-for-cell-methods.html) Further, we recommend PCR-based assays for identifying precisely edited clones as previously described (https://www.molbiolcell.org/doi/abs/10.1091/mbc.e17-03-0209) For more information on the entire plasmid collection, please see https://www.addgene.org/allen-institute-cell-science/ .
How to cite: AICSDP-63: ACTN2-mEGFP was a gift from Allen Institute for Cell Science (Addgene plasmid # 124607 ; http://n2t.net/addgene:124607 ; RRID:Addgene_124607)
