>Addgene plasmid #124607 | AICSDP-63: ACTN2-mEGFP | depositor partial sequence | sequence record 237874 | ACTN2 Homology Arms with linker-mEGFP and Cas9-excisable selection cassette
TAGCCGTTCAGTCAGTAAAAAATTGGCAAGCTTTTCATTACATGTAGCCTAGACCTTCAGGAGGAGTTTA
ATTGCCAGTTCAGAATTGTAATATTTTACCCCCCAAACAATAAAAACATCTCTATGTATAAATTCAATTT
GGGACAGGATTATTTTACCCTGTTTTCTGGCTGAGAGGATAATGAACATTACCACAAGGAGGTTAGCATG
CTAAAACACAGTAACAGAGCCATATTTATTACCTTAAAAATCAGATAAGACCAACTATTTTTAAAATAAT
GTTTTCTTTAAAATGAATCATTTACCCATGGGGTGAGGGTGGATGGGAAATAGCCCAGCTGATTTAGAAG
GTAAGAAACCATGGCTCCTCCAACCCCACTAAGAAACTTCTACTATAAATTATATAATATGCAAACTATA
ATGATATAAATTATAATGTGATATTTGAGATTTACTTATTTTGACTTTTACCAACCAGACTATTTGGCTG
GAATTGTCCTATTTCCCACTGAACTTTTTTTTTAAAAGCTTCATCTTTTCTGGTATGAAATGCAGATCAT
AGTACGTATCCTCGCATTGTGGCTCAGTTTGAGAACTACTAGTAATGCTCCATTTGCCTTTATGAAGCAT
ATCACCCTTCCTGCTGGCCAGGCCGCTTCTAGATACGCTCCTACAAGTAAAACTTGGCTTTCTGTTGGTT
GTCTGGTACTACTATGCCAATAGACTCCCTATTCTTTAGTCCTTTTAAAAAATTAAACAGATGCAAGAAA
TATGTAAGTATTAAGACTGTTTATGTTGTGGTGTTTCTGCAACTGACTGCAAACACGTGTGTATTTTTTC
CCAGCCATACATCCTGGCGGAGGAGCTGCGTCGGGAGCTGCCCCCGGATCAGGCCCAGTACTGCATCAAG
AGGATGCCCGCCTACTCGGGCCCAGGCAGTGTGCCTGGTGCACTGGATTACGCTGCGTTCTCTTCCGCAC
TGTACGGCGAGAGCGATCTGGTCGACGGGACTGCTGGGCCCGGAGAGGTTCCCGACATACCAATAACTTC
GTATAGTGTAGGATATACGAAGTTATATTAGTATTCCGATAACTTGTTTATTGCAGCTTATAATGGTTAC
AAATAAAGCAATAGCATCACAAATTTCACAAATAAAGCATTTTTTTCACTGCATTCTAGTTGTGGTTTGT
CCAAACTCATCAATGTATCTTATCATGTCTGAGTCTCGACATTGATTATTGACTAGTTATTAATAGTAAT
CAATTACGGGGTCATTAGTTCATAGCCCATATATGGAGTTCCGCGTTACATAACTTACGGTAAATGGCCC
GCCTGGCTGACCGCCCAACGACCCCCGCCCATTGACGTCAATAATGACGTATGTTCCCATAGTAACGCCA
ATAGGGACTTTCCATTGACGTCAATGGGTGGAGTATTTACGGTAAACTGCCCACTTGGCAGTACATCAAG
TGTATCATATGCCAAGTACGCCCCCTATTGACGTCAATGACGGTAAATGGCCCGCCTGGCATTATGCCCA
GTACATGACCTTATGGGACTTTCCTACTTGGCAGTACATCTACGTATTAGTCATCGCTATTACCATGGTC
GAGGTGAGCCCCACGTTCTGCTTCACTCTCCCCATCTCCCCCCCCTCCCCACCCCCAATTTTGTATTTAT
TTATTTTTTAATTATTTTGTGCAGCGATGGGGGCGGGGGGGGGGGGGGGGCGCGCGCCAGGCGGGGCGGG
GCGGGGCGAGGGGCGGGGCGGGGCGAGGCGGAGAGGTGCGGCGGCAGCCAATCAGAGCGGCGCGCTCCGA
AAGTTTCCTTTTATGGCGAGGCGGCGGCGGCGGCGGCCCTATAAAAAGCGAAGCGCGCGGCGGGCGGGGA
GTCGCTGCGACGCTGCCTTCGCCCCGTGCCCCGCTCCGCCGCCGCCTCGCGCCGCCCGCCCCGGCTCTGA
CTGACCGCGTTACTCCCACAGGTGAGCGGGCGGGACGGCCCTTCTCCTCCGGGCTGTAATTAGCGCTTGG
TTTAATGACGGCTTGTTTCTTTTCTGTGGCTGCGTGAAAGCCTTGAGGGGCTCCGGGAGGGCCCTTTGTG
CGGGGGGAGCGGCTCGGGGGGTGCGTGCGTGTGTGTGTGCGTGGGGAGCGCCGCGTGCGGCTCCGCGCTG
CCCGGCGGCTGTGAGCGCTGCGGGCGCGGCGCGGGGCTTTGTGCGCTCCGCAGTGTGCGCGAGGGGAGCG
CGGCCGGGGGCGGTGCCCCGCGGTGCGGGGGGGGCTGCGAGGGGAACAAAGGCTGCGTGCGGGGTGTGTG
CGTGGGGGGGTGAGCAGGGGGTGTGGGCGCGTCGGTCGGGCTGCAACCCCCCCTGCACCCCCCTCCCCGA
GTTGCTGAGCACGGCCCGGCTTCGGGTGCGGGGCTCCGTACGGGGCGTGGCGCGGGGCTCGCCGTGCCGG
GCGGGGGGTGGCGGCAGGTGGGGGTGCCGGGCGGGGCGGGGCCGCCTCGGGCCGGGGAGGGCTCGGGGGA
GGGGCGCGGCGGCCCCCGGAGCGCCGGCGGCTGTCGAGGCGCGGCGAGCCGCAGCCATTGCCTTTTATGG
TAATCGTGCGAGAGGGCGCAGGGACTTCCTTTGTCCCAAATCTGTGCGGAGCCGAAATCTGGGAGGCGCC
GCCGCACCCCCTCTAGCGGGCGCGGGGCGAAGCGGTGCGGCGCCGGCAGGAAGGAAATGGGCGGGGAGGG
CCTTCGTGCGTCGCCGCGCCGCCGTCCCCTTCTCCCTCTCCAGCCTCGGGGCTGTCCGCGGGGGGACGGC
TGCCTTCGGGGGGGACGGGGCAGGGCGGGGTTCGGCTTCTGGCGTGTGACCGGCGGCTCTAGAGCCTCTG
CTAACCATGTTCATGCCTTCTTCTTTTTCCTACAGCTCCTGGGCAACGTGCTGGTTATTGTGCTGTCTCA
TCATTTTGGCAAAGAATTCCGCCACCGGGGATCCACCGTTCGAAGAGCTTACCATGGTCTCCAAAGGAGA
AGAAGATAACATGGCCATCATCAAGGAGTTCATGCGCTTCAAGGTGCACATGGAGGGCTCCGTGAACGGC
CACGAGTTCGAGATCGAGGGCGAGGGCGAGGGCCGCCCCTACGAGGGCACCCAGACCGCCAAGCTGAAGG
TGACCAAGGGTGGCCCCCTGCCCTTCGCCTGGGACATCCTGTCCCCTCAGTTCATGTACGGCTCCAAGGC
CTACGTGAAGCACCCCGCCGACATCCCCGACTACTTGAAGCTGTCCTTCCCCGAGGGCTTCAAGTGGGAG
CGCGTGATGAACTTCGAGGACGGCGGCGTGGTGACCGTGACCCAGGACTCCTCCCTGCAGGACGGCGAGT
TCATCTACAAGGTGAAGCTGCGCGGCACCAACTTCCCCTCCGACGGCCCCGTAATGCAGAAGAAGACCAT
GGGCTGGGAGGCCTCCTCCGAGCGGATGTACCCCGAGGACGGCGCCCTGAAGGGCGAGATCAAGCAGAGG
CTGAAGCTGAAGGACGGCGGCCACTACGACGCTGAGGTCAAGACCACCTACAAGGCCAAGAAGCCCGTGC
AGCTGCCCGGCGCCTACAACGTCAACATCAAGTTGGACATCACCTCCCACAACGAGGACTACACCATCGT
GGAACAGTACGAACGCGCCGAGGGCCGCCACTCCACCGGCGGAATGGATGAACTCTATAAAGCGGCCGCA
CTTAAGGAGGGCAGAGGAAGTCTGCTCACATGCGGTGACGTCGAGGAGAATCCTGGCCCAATGACCGAGT
ACAAGCCCACGGTGCGCCTCGCCACCCGCGACGACGTCCCCAGGGCCGTACGCACCCTCGCCGCCGCGTT
CGCCGACTACCCCGCCACGCGCCACACCGTCGATCCGGACCGCCACATCGAGCGGGTCACCGAGCTGCAA
GAACTCTTCCTCACGCGCGTCGGGCTCGACATCGGCAAGGTGTGGGTCGCGGACGACGGCGCCGCGGTGG
CGGTCTGGACCACGCCGGAGAGCGTCGAAGCGGGGGCGGTGTTCGCCGAGATCGGCCCGCGCATGGCCGA
GTTGAGCGGTTCCCGGCTGGCCGCGCAGCAACAGATGGAAGGCCTCCTGGCGCCGCACCGGCCCAAGGAG
CCCGCGTGGTTCCTGGCCACCGTCGGAGTCTCGCCCGACCACCAGGGCAAGGGTCTGGGCAGCGCCGTCG
TGCTCCCCGGAGTGGAGGCGGCCGAGCGCGCCGGGGTGCCCGCCTTCCTGGAGACCTCCGCGCCCCGCAA
CCTCCCCTTCTACGAGCGGCTCGGCTTCACCGTCACCGCCGACGTCGAGGTGCCCGAAGGACCGCGCACC
TGGTGCATGACCCGCAAGCCCGGTGCCTGACTTAAGTGAGGTACTCCTGTGCCTTCTAGTTGCCAGCCAT
CTGTTGTTTGCCCCTCCCCCGTGCCTTCCTTGACCCTGGAAGGTGCCACTCCCACTGTCCTTTCCTAATA
AAATGAGGAAATTGCATCGCATTGTCTGAGTAGGTGTCATTCTATTCTGGGGGGTGGGGTGGGGCAGGAC
AGCAAGGGGGAGGATTGGGAAGACAATAGCAGGCATGCTGGGGATGCGGTGGGCTCTATGGAAATAACTT
CGTATAGTGTAGGATATACGAAGTTATATAGGTATGTCGGGAACCTCTCCGGGCCCGGATCCATTGCTAC
TGTGAGCAAGGGCGAGGAGCTGTTCACCGGGGTGGTGCCCATCCTGGTCGAGCTGGACGGCGACGTAAAC
GGCCACAAGTTCAGCGTGTCCGGCGAGGGCGAGGGCGATGCCACCTACGGCAAGCTGACCCTGAAGTTCA
TCTGCACCACCGGCAAGCTGCCCGTGCCCTGGCCCACCCTCGTGACCACCCTGACCTACGGCGTGCAGTG
CTTCAGCCGCTACCCCGACCACATGAAGCAGCACGACTTCTTCAAGTCCGCCATGCCCGAAGGCTACGTC
CAGGAGCGCACCATCTTCTTCAAGGACGACGGCAACTACAAGACCCGCGCCGAGGTGAAGTTCGAGGGCG
ACACCCTGGTGAACCGCATCGAGCTGAAGGGCATCGACTTCAAGGAGGACGGCAACATCCTGGGGCACAA
GCTGGAGTACAACTACAACAGCCACAACGTCTATATCATGGCCGACAAGCAGAAGAACGGCATCAAGGTG
AACTTCAAGATCCGCCACAACATCGAGGACGGCAGCGTGCAGCTCGCCGACCACTACCAGCAGAACACCC
CCATCGGCGACGGCCCCGTGCTGCTGCCCGACAACCACTACCTGAGCACCCAGTCCAAGCTGAGCAAAGA
CCCCAACGAGAAGCGCGATCACATGGTCCTGCTGGAGTTCGTGACCGCCGCCGGGATCACTCTCGGCATG
GACGAGCTGTACAAGTGATGCTGAGCTTCTGTAATCACTCATGGCATCAGAATGCAATAAAAGCGGAAGT
CACAGTTTGTTTCCTGGAAACTTTGACAAGCTTTATTAAGTTGAGAGAGAGAGAGGGGAAAAAAAAAAGC
CTTTCGTAGTTCAGTAATTGCCAGCAATATAACACGGCTAAAATGAAGTTTTTACAGTATATGACATAGT
GCGCTTCATAAATAGGTTTATTTCTGAGTTTTTAGCAAAATGTAATGAAATATCAGGTTGATTTCTTTGA
TTAAACAGAACAAATTACTTGAGTAATAGGAAATTAGGAGGATCTAGGGACAGAAGGAAAGTGAAAAATG
TGAAAATACAAAATACCCAAGATTTAAGACCGGGGGGAAAAAACCACAAATTGGTAAATAAAGGTTTGCT
ATTTGTAAAAAATTTCATTTATCTCTAATATGCTTATGTGATTGCCCCTAGGGGAGTATATTTGGGATTC
TAATGTTTTATTTTCATGCTTATCCAAAGATTACTATTGTATCTTCAAATGAATTTAATATTGTGAGATG
GAACTGCCGGGGATTAAAAAGACTACCCAAAAGATTTTTGGCACTTACAATTTTTAAAATAGTTTATGTC
ATCTCTTCATTATTTAGGGCTGGATGGTCAACTCAGTCAGTGATTTTTTGATGCTTCTCTTATCCTCCAG
AATAGAGACCTAAGGACACGTGGAAGTCAGTTTAATTGCCAGAGAGAAGGATGCAATCACTAGGTAAAAT
GAGGTTTTTAGGATTATTTATTGATTCCAGGTTCCCATGCTTTTTGTTAGAGCTTATTAGTACAGGTTCT
CAAGAGATGACCACATAAAAGTGCTCTGTTTATAAATAAGCAGGTTTCTGTAGTACTGACTGGTTCATCA
CAAGGCAAGTCAGAAACCAGTATCCTTCTAGCTCTCCAGTCAGGACTTCCTTATGCCTCTAGTTTTATGA
CCGGTTAAGGAGAAGCCAGAGTTAGAGTAGGAGAG
