>Addgene plasmid #124607 | AICSDP-63: ACTN2-mEGFP | depositor partial sequence | sequence record 237875 | AICS Counterselection Backbone
GCATTTAAATGTTAACGATCTCCATAAGAGAAGAGGGACAGCTATGACTGGGAGTAGTCAGGAGAGGAGG
AAAAATCTGGCTAGTAAAACAGGTAAGGAAAATTTTAGGGATGTTAAAGAAAAAAATAACACAAAACAAA
ATATAAAAAAAATCTAACCTCAAGTCAAGGCTTTTCTATGGAATAAGGAATGGACAGCAGGGGGCTGTTT
CATATACTGATGACCTCTTTATAGCCAACCTTTGTTCATGGCAGCCAGCATATGGGCATATGTTGCCAAA
CTCTAAACCAAATACTCATTCTGATGTTTTAAATGATTTGCCCTCCCATATGTCCTTCCGAGTGAGAGAC
ACAAAAAATTCCAACACACTATTGCAATGAAAATAAATTTCCTTTATTAGCCAGAAGTCAGATGCTCAAG
GGGCTTCATGATGTCCCCATAATTTTTGGCAGAGGGAAAAAGATCTCAGTGGTATTTGTGAGCCAGGGCA
TTGGCCACACCAGCCACCACCTTCTGATAGGCAGCCTGCACCTGAGGAGTACCGGTCTAGCTAGCTTAGT
TGGCCTCTCCCATCTCCCTGGCAAAGGTTCTGGCTAGGTCACAGATGGTGGGGATGCTGCCAGGGGTGGT
CACATGGGTCTGCACCATGCCAGAGGTTAGTTGCAGCAGAGCATCTCTGCATCCAGCAGGGGACTGGTCA
TAGTCCAGGATGAACACATGCATGGACCTCAGCCTCTTGGCTAGAACATCCAGAGCCCAGGCAAACACAT
TGTACAGGTCTCCATTGGGAGCCAGCAGCTCAGGGGCTCTGAACAGGGTGAACAGGGTGTCCCCAATGTG
GGGTCTTGGACCAGCATTGGACTGGGGCTCAGCTCCTTGAGGGGGCACTGCTGTTCCAGAGAGCTGTCCC
CAGTCCTCTCTCCAAGAGCCTCCACACTGGAGGTATCTCACAGTGTTTGCCAGCAGTCCATACACCCTTC
TGATTGCAGCCAGCATGGCCAGGTCCAGTCTCTCTCCAGGTCTCTGCCTCTTTGCCAGCCTGTCAATGTG
TCTGTCTTCAGGCAGTGCTCCCAGAACAATGTTGGTGCCAGGGAGGGTTGGAGGGATCAGGGCCACAAAA
GCCAGCACAGCCTGTGGGGTCATGGAGCCCATGAGGTACCTTGCTGCTGGGTAGCACAGCAGGGCTGCAA
TGGGGTGTCTGTCAAAGATCAGGGTCAGGGCAGGTGGAGGGGCATGAGAAGAGCCAGCCTCTCCTCCAAT
GTGAGGAGCCAGAACAGCATCAGTCACAGCATAGGGCATTCCCATTGTGATCTGGGCAGAGGTCATCACC
ACAGCAGCATCTCCAGCAGAGATTTCTCCCTGGTCCAGCCTGTGCTGGGTGGTGTAGATGTTGGCAATGG
TCTCAGAGGCTCCTAGCACTCTCCAGTAGGTCATTGGCTCAGGCACATACACAATGTCATCCCTGGAGCC
CAGTGCCACCAGCAGTTGAGTGGTGGTGGTCTTGCCCATGCCATGAGGTCCATCAATGTACACCCTCAGC
AGGGTTGGCATCTTCTGCTCAGGCCTCACCTCAGTGGCTTCCTGCTGTCTTCTGGGTCTTAGGGCAGTTC
TCCTGTTGGAGTGGCCCCTGGATCTGGCAGCCTGGTCAAAGGCAGAAGCATGCTGGTGTCCAGGGTAAGA
AGCCATTGGGCCTGGGTTCTCTTCGACATCGCCGGCTTGTTTGAGGAGAGAGAAGTTTGTTGCGCCTGAG
CCACTAGACCAATGCGGAGCATATACGCCCCGGAGCCGCGGCGATCCTGCAAGCTCCGGATGCCTCCGCT
CGAAGTAGCGCGTCTGCTGCTCCATACAAGCCAACCACGGCCTCCAGAAGAAGATGTTGGCGACCTCGTA
TTGGGAATCCCCGAACATCGCCTCGCTCCAGTCAATGACCGCTGTTATGCGGCCATTGTCCGTCAGGACA
TTGTTGGAGCCGAAATCCGCGTGCACGAGGTGCCGGACTTCGGGGCAGTCCTCGGCCCAAAGCATCAGCT
CATCGAGAGCCTGCGCGACGGACGCACTGACGGTGTCGTCCATCACAGTTTGCCAGTGATACACATGGGG
ATCAGCAATCGCGCATATGAAATCACGCCATGTAGTGTATTGACCGATTCCTTGCGGTCCGAATGGGCCG
AACCCGCTCGTCTGGCTAAGATCGGCCGCAGCGATCGCATCCATGGCCTCCGCGACCGGCTGCAGAACAG
CGGGCAGTTCGGTTTCAGGCAGGTCTTGCAACGTGACACCCTGTGCACGGCGGGAGATGCAATAGGTCAG
GCTCTCGCTGAATTCCCCAATGTCAAGCACTTCCGGAATCGGGAGCGCGGCCGATGCAAAGTGCCGATAA
ACATAACGATCTTTGTAGAAACCATCGGCGCAGCTATTTACCCGCAGGACATATCCACGCCCTCCTACAT
CGAAGCTGAAAGCACGAGATTCTTCGCCCTCCGAGAGCTGCATCAGGTCGGAGACGCTGTCGAACTTTTC
GATCAGAAACTTCTCGACAGACGTCGCGGTGAGTTCAGGCTTTTTCATAGTAGGTCCAGGGTTCTCCTCC
ACGTCTCCAGCCTGCTTCAGCAGGCTGAAGTTAGTAGCTCCGCTTCCGGTGCTAGCACCCTTGTACAGCT
CGTCCATGCCGAGAGTGATCCCGGCGGCGGTCACGAACTCCAGCAGGACCATGTGATCGCGCTTCTCGTT
GGGGTCTTTGCTCAGCTTGGACTGGGTGCTCAGGTAGTGGTTGTCGGGCAGCAGCACGGGGCCGTCGCCG
ATGGGGGTGTTCTGCTGGTAGTGGTCGGCGAGCTGCACGCCGCCGTCCTCGATGTTGTGGCGGATCTTGA
AGTTGGCCTTGATGCCGTTCTTCTGCTTGTCGGCGGTGATATAGACGTTGTCGCTGATGTAGTTGTACTC
CAGCTTGTGCCCCAGGATGTTGCCGTCCTCCTTGAAGTCGATGCCCTTCAGCTCGATGCGGTTCACCAGG
GTGTCGCCCTCGAACTTCACCTCGGCGCGGGTCTTGTAGTTGCCGTCGTCCTTGAAGAAGATGGTGCGCT
CCTGGACGTAGCCTTCGGGCATGGCGGACTTGAAGAAGTCGTGCTGCTTCATGTGGTCGGGGTAGCGGGC
GAAGCACTGCACGCCCCAGGACAGGGTGGTCACGAGGGTGGGCCAGGGCACGGGCAGCTTGCCGGTGGTG
CAGATGAACTTCAGGGTCAGCTTGCCGTAGGTGGCATCGCCCTCGCCCTCGCCGGACACGCTGAACTTGT
GGCCGTTTACGTCGCCGTCCAGCTCGACCAGGATGGGCACCACCCCGGTGAACAGCTCCTCGCCCTTGCT
CACCATGGTGGGCTCGAGGTAGGCGCCGGTCACAGCTTGGATCTGTAACGGCGCAGAACAGAAAACGAAA
CAAAGACGTAGAGTTGAGCAAGCAGGGTCAGGCAAAGCGTGGAGAGCCGGCTGAGTCTAGGTAGGCTCCA
AGGGAGCGCCGGACAAAGGCCCGGTCTCGACCTGAGCTTTAAACTTACCTAGACGGCGGACGCAGTTCAG
GAGGCACCACAGGCGGGAGGCGGCAGAACGCGACTCAACCGGCGTGGATGGCGGCCTCAGGTAGGGCGGC
GGGCGCGTGAAGGAGAGATGCGAGCCCCTCGAAGCTTCAGCTGTGTTCTGGCGGCAAACCCGTTGCGAAA
AAGAACGTTCACGGCGACTACTGCACTTATATACGGTTCTCCCCCACCCTCGGGAAAAAGGCGGAGCCAG
TACACGACATCACTTTCCCAGTTTACCCCGCGCCACCTTCTCTAGGCACCCGTTCAATTGCCGACCCCTC
CCCCCAACTTCTCGGGGACTGTGGGCGATGTGCGCTCTGCCCACTGACGGGCACCGGAGCGATCGCAGAT
CCTTGTTAAC
